>Addgene plasmid #169970 | pDONR221 CARD8 FIIND L370G | addgene full sequence | sequence record 335589 | Addgene NGS Result
GGCCAGGTGCTGACTCCAGGAACCAAACGCAATCGTCACTGTGACCTCATCCCTTACCAGGAAGCCGAGG
CCTGTGGCTGACCACAGATACCAGCCAGCAGTGGGGAACCAAACGCTGTATCTGTTTGTGCTCTTATCAA
TCAACTCAACATCCACATTTCCTTCAGGCCCCATGGTTCTATCTCCTTCGAAGCCTGCTTTTTTGTACAA
AGTTGGCATTATAAAAAAGCATTGCTCATCAATTTGTTGCAACGAACAGGTCACTATCAGTCAAAATAAA
ATCATTATTTGGGGCCCGAGCTTAAGACTGGCCGTCGTTTTACAACGTCGTGACTGGGAAAACATCCATG
CTAGCGTTAACGCGAGAGTAGGGAACTGCCAGGCATCAAATAAAACGAAAGGCTCAGTCGGAAGACTGGG
CCTTTCGTTTTATCTGTTGTTTGTCGGTGAACGCTCTCCTGAGTAGGACAAATCCGCCGGGAGCGGATTT
GAACGTTGTGAAGCAACGGCCCGGAGGGTGGCGGGCAGGACGCCCGCCATAAACTGCCAGGCATCAAACT
AAGCAGAAGGCCATCCTGACGGATGGCCTTTTTGCGTTTCTACAAACTCTTCCTGGCTAGCGGTACGCGT
ATTAATTGCGTTGCGCTCACTGCCCGCTTTCCAGTCGGGAAACCTGTCGTGCCAGCTGCATTAATGAATC
GGCCAACGCGCGGGGAGAGGCGGTTTGCGTATTGGGCGCTCTTCCGCTTCCTCGCTCACTGACTCGCTGC
GCTCGGTCGTTCGGCTGCGGCGAGCGGTATCAGCTCACTCAAAGGCGGTAATACGGTTATCCACAGAATC
AGGGGATAACGCAGGAAAGAACATGTGAGCAAAAGGCCAGCAAAAGGCCAGGAACCGTAAAAAGGCCGCG
TTGCTGGCGTTTTTCCATAGGCTCCGCCCCCCTGACGAGCATCACAAAAATCGACGCTCAAGTCAGAGGT
GGCGAAACCCGACAGGACTATAAAGATACCAGGCGTTTCCCCCTGGAAGCTCCCTCGTGCGCTCTCCTGT
TCCGACCCTGCCGCTTACCGGATACCTGTCCGCCTTTCTCCCTTCGGGAAGCGTGGCGCTTTCTCATAGC
TCACGCTGTAGGTATCTCAGTTCGGTGTAGGTCGTTCGCTCCAAGCTGGGCTGTGTGCACGAACCCCCCG
TTCAGCCCGACCGCTGCGCCTTATCCGGTAACTATCGTCTTGAGTCCAACCCGGTAAGACACGACTTATC
GCCACTGGCAGCAGCCACTGGTAACAGGATTAGCAGAGCGAGGTATGTAGGCGGTGCTACAGAGTTCTTG
AAGTGGTGGCCTAACTACGGCTACACTAGAAGAACAGTATTTGGTATCTGCGCTCTGCTGAAGCCAGTTA
CCTTCGGAAAAAGAGTTGGTAGCTCTTGATCCGGCAAACAAACCACCGCTGGTAGCGGTGGTTTTTTTGT
TTGCAAGCAGCAGATTACGCGCAGAAAAAAAGGATCTCAAGAAGATCCTTTGATCTTTTCTACGGGGTCT
GACGCTCAGTGGAACGACGCGTAACTCACGTTAAGGGATTTTGGTCATGAGCTTGCGCCGTCCCGTCAAG
TCAGCGTAATGCTCTGCCAGTGTTACAACCAATTAACCAATTCTGATTAGAAAAACTCATCGAGCATCAA
ATGAAACTGCAATTTATTCATATCAGGATTATCAATACCATATTTTTGAAAAAGCCGTTTCTGTAATGAA
GGAGAAAACTCACCGAGGCAGTTCCATAGGATGGCAAGATCCTGGTATCGGTCTGCGATTCCGACTCGTC
CAACATCAATACAACCTATTAATTTCCCCTCGTCAAAAATAAGGTTATCAAGTGAGAAATCACCATGAGT
GACGACTGAATCCGGTGAGAATGGCAAAAGTTTATGCATTTCTTTCCAGACTTGTTCAACAGGCCAGCCA
TTACGCTCGTCATCAAAATCACTCGCATCAACCAAACCGTTATTCATTCGTGATTGCGCCTGAGCGAGAC
GAAATACGCGATCGCTGTTAAAAGGACAATTACAAACAGGAATCGAATGCAACCGGCGCAGGAACACTGC
CAGCGCATCAACAATATTTTCACCTGAATCAGGATATTCTTCTAATACCTGGAATGCTGTTTTTCCGGGG
ATCGCAGTGGTGAGTAACCATGCATCATCAGGAGTACGGATAAAATGCTTGATGGTCGGAAGAGGCATAA
ATTCCGTCAGCCAGTTTAGTCTGACCATCTCATCTGTAACATCATTGGCAACGCTACCTTTGCCATGTTT
CAGAAACAACTCTGGCGCATCGGGCTTCCCATACAAGCGATAGATTGTCGCACCTGATTGCCCGACATTA
TCGCGAGCCCATTTATACCCATATAAATCAGCATCCATGTTGGAATTTAATCGCGGCCTCGACGTTTCCC
GTTGAATATGGCTCATAACACCCCTTGTATTACTGTTTATGTAAGCAGACAGTTTTATTGTTCATGATGA
TATATTTTTATCTTGTGCAATGTAACATCAGAGATTTTGAGACACGGGCCAGAGCTGCCAGGAAACAGCT
ATGACCATGTAATACGACTCACTATAGGGGATATCAGCTGGATGGCAAATAATGATTTTATTTTGACTGA
TAGTGACCTGTTCGTTGCAACAAATTGATAAGCAATGCTTTCTTATAATGCCAACTTTGTACAAGAAAGC
TGGGTCTGGCTTCACCTCAGTATCCCACACCAAAGTCCCATGTCTTTTTTCAGTAATCTCAAGTTGAATG
GGTTCCTTCATCTGCCCAGCATAGAATTTTGAGAAGTGCTGAATTTCTCCAGGGCTCCTGTAGGACAATT
TCAACTCCTTGGGCATTACTTTCAGGTTAGCAGAATTAGACACAATATAACTGGAACCACCGTTCAGGGG
TTCCATTGGGGGCGAAGTCTGCAGGCGCACACCATGGAAGCGATCTTCCTCATCATCTATCGCCTTTGTT
AGCAAGGCGTCGCTGGGGACAAGGTACAAGTGGAACTTAATATCTTCGGGGTGGGGGTGATAATAGATCA
ATGTGTTGGAAGTGATGGGGATGGAGAGGCGAGTCCCACTGGCGATCCGCAGCAGGATGCCCATCAGAGA
GAAGCTGGGGCTTTCCAGGACAGCATAGAAAGGCTCCACCCGGGCTGGATGCTCCAGGACCATCCCTTCA
TTCTTAAAATGGGCAACGAGAAACCAGGAGACGTCCACCTCACCTGCTTGGAGGGAGATGAAGTGGGGGA
GGTGGATTTCGGCGACAGCCTCCTCTGGCTCTGCAGTGACATCAAACAAGGGGCCGCCCACCAGCCACTG
TTCATGGTGCTGCAGGTCCAG
Features (pLannotate 1.2.2; 10 found; start..end, strand, type, name):
    192..291     -  protein_bind   attL1: mutant version of attL; recombination site for the Gateway® LR reaction LR Clonase™
    307..343     +  CDS            lacZα (fragment): LacZα fragment of β-galactosidase; lacZ fragment
    390..433     -  terminator     rrnB T1 terminator: Escherichia coli rrnB; transcription terminator T1 from the E. coli rrnB gene
    565..592     +  terminator     rrnB T2 terminator: transcription terminator T2 from the E. coli rrnB gene
    647..739     -  CDS            lacI (fragment): lac repressor; lacI; The lac repressor binds to the lac operator to inhibit transcription in E. coli. This inhibition can be relieved by adding lactose or isopropyl-β-D-thiogalactopyranoside (IPTG).
    922..1510    -  rep_origin     ori: high-copy-number ColE1/pMB1/pBR322/pUC origin of replication
   1657..2466    -  CDS            KanR: aminoglycoside phosphotransferase; aph(3')-Ia; confers resistance to kanamycin in bacteria or G418 (Geneticin®) in eukaryotes
   2600..2618    +  promoter       T7 promoter: promoter for bacteriophage T7 RNA polymerase
   2636..2735    +  protein_bind   attL2: mutant version of attL; recombination site for the Gateway® LR reaction LR Clonase™
   2737..207     -  CDS            CARD8 (fragment) (across the origin): CARD8_HUMAN - Also known as DACAR From Homo sapiens (Human).
