[The description below was written by a language model from this plasmid's Addgene catalogue record and pLannotate feature annotations shown in this document.]
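Description:
pDONR221 CARD8 FIIND L370G is a Gateway entry clone built in the pDONR221 backbone, carrying a fragment of human CARD8 for recombinational transfer into destination vectors. It is a small (about 3.4 kb) bacterial plasmid that replicates from a high-copy ColE1/pUC-type origin and is selected with kanamycin through the aph(3')-Ia resistance gene. The feature table also picks up standard backbone elements: rrnB T1 and T2 transcription terminators that insulate the cloning region, a T7 promoter next to attL2, and short lacZα and lacI remnants that have no evident functional role here. M13 forward and reverse primer sites flank the insert for sequence verification.

The insert is the CARD8 FIIND (function-to-find domain), described as spanning L162M to P434, meaning the first residue has been changed to methionine to provide a start codon. It lacks a stop codon, so C-terminal fusion tags can be added from the destination vector. The annotated CARD8 fragment lies on the minus strand across the numbering origin, bracketed by attL1 and attL2, the sites used by LR Clonase to move the open reading frame directionally into an attR-containing expression vector. The entry clone has no promoter intended for expressing the insert in its final host.

The fragment carries a substitution at residue 370 to glycine, described as an interface III mutation. The record is inconsistent about the original residue: the name and mutation field give L370G, whereas the purpose statement gives F370G. The associated publication concerns DPP9 restraining CARD8 inflammasome formation by sequestering its active C-terminal fragment. The mutant is therefore presumably used to test that interface, although the record does not define interface III further.
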