Addgene plasmid #169970: pDONR221 CARD8 FIIND L370G
Purpose: pDONR221 for Gateway shuttling. Contains the CARD8 FIIND (L162M-P434, no stop codon) with an interface III mutation (F370G)
Depositing lab: Daniel Bachovchin. Depositing organization: Memorial Sloan-Kettering Cancer Center. Publication: Dipeptidyl peptidase 9 sets a threshold for CARD8 inflammasome formation by sequestering its active C-terminal fragment. Sharif H, Hollingsworth LR, Griswold AR, Hsiao JC, Wang Q, Bachovchin DA, Wu H. Immunity. 2021 Jul 13;54(7):1392-1404.e10. doi: 10.1016/j.immuni.2021.04.024. Epub 2021 May 20. PubMed 34019797.
Backbone
  Vector backbone: pDONR221
  Vector type: Gateway cloning vector
Growth in bacteria
  Bacterial resistance: Kanamycin, 50 μg/mL
  Growth temperature: 37°C
  Growth strain: DH5alpha
  Copy number: High Copy
Gene/Insert
  Gene/Insert name: CARD8
  Species: H. sapiens (human)
  Mutation: L370G
  Entrez Gene: CARD8 (a.k.a. CARDINAL, DACAR, DAKAR, NDPP, NDPP1, TUCAN)
  Cloning method: Gateway Cloning
  Sequencing primers: 5′ M13 F; 3′ M13 R
Terms and licenses: Academic/Nonprofit Terms; Industry Terms: Not Available to Industry
How to cite: pDONR221 CARD8 FIIND L370G was a gift from Daniel Bachovchin (Addgene plasmid # 169970 ; http://n2t.net/addgene:169970 ; RRID:Addgene_169970)
