>Addgene plasmid #169970 | pDONR221 CARD8 FIIND L370G | depositor partial sequence | sequence record 329295 | Insert sequence
ATGGGGCCTGAAGGAAATGTGGATGTTGAGTTGATTGATAAGAGCACAAACAGATACAGCGTTTGGTTCC
CCACTGCTGGCTGGTATCTGTGGTCAGCCACAGGCCTCGGCTTCCTGGTAAGGGATGAGGTCACAGTGAC
GATTGCGTTTGGTTCCTGGAGTCAGCACCTGGCCCTGGACCTGCAGCACCATGAACAGTGGCTGGTGGGC
GGCCCCTTGTTTGATGTCACTGCAGAGCCAGAGGAGGCTGTCGCCGAAATCCACCTCCCCCACTTCATCT
CCCTCCAAGCAGGTGAGGTGGACGTCTCCTGGTTTCTCGTTGCCCATTTTAAGAATGAAGGGATGGTCCT
GGAGCATCCAGCCCGGGTGGAGCCTTTCTATGCTGTCCTGGAAAGCCCCAGCTTCTCTCTGATGGGCATC
CTGCTGCGGATCGCCAGTGGGACTCGCCTCTCCATCCCCATCACTTCCAACACATTGATCTATTATCACC
CCCACCCCGAAGATATTAAGTTCCACTTGTACCTTGTCCCCAGCGACGCCTTGCTAACAAAGGCGATAGA
TGATGAGGAAGATCGCTTCCATGGTGTGCGCCTGCAGACTTCGCCCCCAATGGAACCCCTGAACGGTGGT
TCCAGTTATATTGTGTCTAATTCTGCTAACCTGAAAGTAATGCCCAAGGAGTTGAAATTGTCCTACAGGA
GCCCTGGAGAAATTCAGCACTTCTCAAAATTCTATGCTGGGCAGATGAAGGAACCCATTCAACTTGAGAT
TACTGAAAAAAGACATGGGACTTTGGTGTGGGATACTGAGGTGAAGCCA
